Addgene plasmid #192578: TRE3GV-somBiPOLES-mCerulean
Purpose: AAV-vector for bidirectional optogenetic manipulation of tetTag-positive neurons
Depositing lab: Simon Wiegert. Depositing organization: Universitaetsklinikum Hamburg-Eppendorf.
Backbone
  Vector backbone: pAAV2
  Backbone size w/o insert (bp): 4261
  Vector type: Mammalian Expression, AAV
Growth in bacteria
  Bacterial resistance: Ampicillin, 100 μg/mL
  Growth temperature: 37°C
  Growth strain: NEB Stable
  Copy number: High Copy
Gene/Insert
  Gene/Insert name: somBiPOLES
  Species: Synthetic; Guillardia theta; Chlamydomonas noctigama
  Insert size (bp): 3276
  Promoter: TRE3GV
  Tag / fusion protein: soma-targeting motif from Kv2.1 channel (C terminal on insert)
  Cloning method: Restriction Enzyme; 5′ cloning site BamHI (not destroyed); 3′ cloning site HindIII (not destroyed)
Terms and licenses: Academic/Nonprofit Terms; Industry Terms: Not Available to Industry
Depositor comments: The insert contains the fluorescence tag mCerulean3 in between the 2 channelrhodopsins (C-terminal of GtACR2)
How to cite: TRE3GV-somBiPOLES-mCerulean was a gift from Simon Wiegert (Addgene plasmid # 192578 ; http://n2t.net/addgene:192578 ; RRID:Addgene_192578)
