[The description below was written by a language model from this plasmid's Addgene catalogue record and pLannotate feature annotations shown in this document.]
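Description:
TRE3GV-somBiPOLES-mCerulean is an AAV transfer plasmid built on a pAAV2 backbone for mammalian expression of a bidirectional optogenetic actuator in neurons. It is propagated in E. coli through a high-copy ColE1/pUC-type origin with ampicillin selection (β-lactamase under its own promoter), and the backbone also carries an f1 phage origin plus short lacZα and lacI remnants. Two AAV2 inverted terminal repeats flank the expression cassette, allowing it to be packaged into recombinant AAV particles for delivery.

Between the ITRs, the third-generation Tet-responsive TRE3GV promoter drives the roughly 3.3 kb somBiPOLES insert. Expression therefore depends on a tetracycline-controlled transactivator supplied separately, consistent with the stated aim of targeting tetTag-positive neurons. somBiPOLES is a synthetic tandem fusion of two channelrhodopsins. According to the record, the Guillardia theta anion channel GtACR2 lies at the N-terminal end; it was not annotated in the feature table but would occupy the unannotated stretch after the promoter. It is followed by a short Kir2.1 (KCNJ2) fragment, generally used as a membrane-trafficking signal, then the cyan fluorescent protein mCerulean3, then a fragment of the gastric H+/K+ ATPase β subunit, which presumably acts as a transmembrane linker, and then the red-light-activated cation channel Chrimson from Chlamydomonas noctigama. A C-terminal Kv2.1 (Kcnb1) motif restricts the fusion to the soma. A WPRE and a bovine growth hormone polyadenylation signal enhance and terminate the transcript; a small SV40 large T antigen fragment downstream appears to be a cloning remnant.

Pairing an inhibitory anion channel with an excitatory red-shifted cation channel in one protein allows the same labelled neurons to be silenced or activated with different wavelengths, with mCerulean3 reporting expression.
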