Features (pLannotate 1.2.2; 17 found; start..end, strand, type, name):
    182..770     -  rep_origin     ori: high-copy-number ColE1/pMB1/pBR322/pUC origin of replication
    941..1801    -  CDS            AmpR: β-lactamase; bla; confers resistance to ampicillin, carbenicillin, and related antibiotics
   1802..1906    -  promoter       AmpR promoter: bla
   1959..2387    -  rep_origin     f1 ori (sequence partly withheld): f1 bacteriophage origin of replication; arrow indicates direction of (+) strand synthesis
   2392..2461    -  CDS            lacZα (fragment): LacZα fragment of β-galactosidase; lacZ fragment
   2456..2588    -  repeat_region  AAV2 ITR (fragment): inverted terminal repeat of adeno-associated virus serotype 2 inverted
   2680..3029    +  promoter       TRE3GV promoter: 3rd-generation Tet-responsive promoter that can be activated by binding of Tet-On® 3G, optimized for retroviral and lentiviral vectors
   3941..4000    +  CDS            KCNJ2 (fragment): KCNJ2_HUMAN - Also known as IRK1. Experimental evidence at protein level: Swiss-Prot protein existence level 1. Probably participates in establishing action potential waveform and excitability of neuronal and muscle tissues. Inward rectifier potassium channels are characterized by a greater tendency to allow potassium to flow into the cell rather than out of it. Their voltage dependence is regulated by the concentration of extracellular potassium; as external potassium is raised, the voltage range of the channel opening shifts to more positive voltages. The inward rectification is mainly due t
   4010..4720    +  CDS            mCerulean3: mCerulean3 is a basic (constitutively fluorescent) cyan fluorescent protein published in 2011, derived from Aequorea victoria. It is reported to be a somewhat slowly-maturing monomer with very low acid sensitivity.
   4727..5038    +  CDS            Atp4b (fragment): ATP4B_MOUSE - Experimental evidence at protein level: Swiss-Prot protein existence level 1. The beta subunit of the gastric H(+)/K(+) ATPase pump which transports H(+) ions in exchange for K(+) ions across the apical membrane of parietal cells. Plays a structural and regulatory role in the assembly and membrane targeting of a functionally active pump (By similarity). Within a transport cycle, the transfer of a H(+) ion across the membrane is coupled to ATP hydrolysis and is associated with a transient phosphorylation of the alpha subunit that shifts the pump conformation from inward-facing (E1
   5081..6124    +  CDS            Chrimson: red light-drivable channelrhodopsin from Chlamydomonas noctigama (Klapoetke et al., 2014)
   6131..6325    +  CDS            Kcnb1 (fragment): KCNB1_RAT - Experimental evidence at protein level: Swiss-Prot protein existence level 1. Voltage-gated potassium channel that mediates transmembrane potassium transport in excitable membranes, primarily in the brain, but also in the pancreas and cardiovascular system. Contributes to the regulation of the action potential (AP) repolarization, duration and frequency of repetitive AP firing in neurons, muscle cells and endocrine cells and plays a role in homeostatic attenuation of electrical excitability throughout the brain (PubMed:10024359, PubMed:10618149, PubMed:12451110, PubMed:17379638, Pu
   6347..6935    +  misc_feature   WPRE: woodchuck hepatitis virus posttranscriptional regulatory element
   6976..7183    +  polyA_signal   bGH poly(A) signal: bovine growth hormone polyadenylation signal
   7214..7282    -  CDS            large T antigen (fragment): large T antigen from SV40 (simian virus 40)
   7353..7486    +  repeat_region  AAV2 ITR: inverted terminal repeat of adeno-associated virus serotype 2 inverted
   7480..7536    -  CDS            lacI (fragment): lac repressor; lacI; The lac repressor binds to the lac operator to inhibit transcription in E. coli. This inhibition can be relieved by adding lactose or isopropyl-β-D-thiogalactopyranoside (IPTG).
>Addgene plasmid #192578 | TRE3GV-somBiPOLES-mCerulean | addgene full sequence | sequence record 379291 | Addgene NGS Result
CTTCCGCTTCCTCGCTCACTGACTCGCTGCGCTCGGTCGTTCGGCTGCGGCGAGCGGTATCAGCTCACTC
AAAGGCGGTAATACGGTTATCCACAGAATCAGGGGATAACGCAGGAAAGAACATGTGAGCAAAAGGCCAG
CAAAAGGCCAGGAACCGTAAAAAGGCCGCGTTGCTGGCGTTTTTCCATAGGCTCCGCCCCCCTGACGAGC
ATCACAAAAATCGACGCTCAAGTCAGAGGTGGCGAAACCCGACAGGACTATAAAGATACCAGGCGTTTCC
CCCTGGAAGCTCCCTCGTGCGCTCTCCTGTTCCGACCCTGCCGCTTACCGGATACCTGTCCGCCTTTCTC
CCTTCGGGAAGCGTGGCGCTTTCTCATAGCTCACGCTGTAGGTATCTCAGTTCGGTGTAGGTCGTTCGCT
CCAAGCTGGGCTGTGTGCACGAACCCCCCGTTCAGCCCGACCGCTGCGCCTTATCCGGTAACTATCGTCT
TGAGTCCAACCCGGTAAGACACGACTTATCGCCACTGGCAGCAGCCACTGGTAACAGGATTAGCAGAGCG
AGGTATGTAGGCGGTGCTACAGAGTTCTTGAAGTGGTGGCCTAACTACGGCTACACTAGAAGAACAGTAT
TTGGTATCTGCGCTCTGCTGAAGCCAGTTACCTTCGGAAAAAGAGTTGGTAGCTCTTGATCCGGCAAACA
AACCACCGCTGGTAGCGGTGGTTTTTTTGTTTGCAAGCAGCAGATTACGCGCAGAAAAAAAGGATCTCAA
GAAGATCCTTTGATCTTTTCTACGGGGTCTGACGCTCAGTGGAACGAAAACTCACGTTAAGGGATTTTGG
TCATGAGATTATCAAAAAGGATCTTCACCTAGATCCTTTTAAATTAAAAATGAAGTTTTAAATCAATCTA
AAGTATATATGAGTAAACTTGGTCTGACAGTTACCAATGCTTAATCAGTGAGGCACCTATCTCAGCGATC
TGTCTATTTCGTTCATCCATAGTTGCCTGACTCCCCGTCGTGTAGATAACTACGATACGGGAGGGCTTAC
CATCTGGCCCCAGTGCTGCAATGATACCGCGAGACCCACGCTCACCGGCTCCAGATTTATCAGCAATAAA
CCAGCCAGCCGGAAGGGCCGAGCGCAGAAGTGGTCCTGCAACTTTATCCGCCTCCATCCAGTCTATTAAT
TGTTGCCGGGAAGCTAGAGTAAGTAGTTCGCCAGTTAATAGTTTGCGCAACGTTGTTGCCATTGCTACAG
GCATCGTGGTGTCACGCTCGTCGTTTGGTATGGCTTCATTCAGCTCCGGTTCCCAACGATCAAGGCGAGT
TACATGATCCCCCATGTTGTGCAAAAAAGCGGTTAGCTCCTTCGGTCCTCCGATCGTTGTCAGAAGTAAG
TTGGCCGCAGTGTTATCACTCATGGTTATGGCAGCACTGCATAATTCTCTTACTGTCATGCCATCCGTAA
GATGCTTTTCTGTGACTGGTGAGTACTCAACCAAGTCATTCTGAGAATAGTGTATGCGGCGACCGAGTTG
CTCTTGCCCGGCGTCAATACGGGATAATACCGCGCCACATAGCAGAACTTTAAAAGTGCTCATCATTGGA
AAACGTTCTTCGGGGCGAAAACTCTCAAGGATCTTACCGCTGTTGAGATCCAGTTCGATGTAACCCACTC
GTGCACCCAACTGATCTTCAGCATCTTTTACTTTCACCAGCGTTTCTGGGTGAGCAAAAACAGGAAGGCA
AAATGCCGCAAAAAAGGGAATAAGGGCGACACGGAAATGTTGAATACTCATACTCTTCCTTTTTCAATAT
TATTGAAGCATTTATCAGGGTTATTGTCTCATGAGCGGATACATATTTGAATGTATTTAGAAAAATAAAC
AAATAGGGGTTCCGCGCACATTTCCCCGAAAAGTGCCACCTAAATTGTAAGCGTTAATATTTTGTTAAAA
TTCGCGTTAAATTTTTGTTAAATCAGCTCATTTTTTAACCAATAGGCCGAAATCGGCAAAATCCCTTATA
AATCAAAAGAATAGACCGAGATAGGGT
[37 nt withheld, positions 2058-2094]
AAAGAACGTGGACTCCAACGTCAAAGG
[49 nt withheld, positions 2122-2170]
T
[91 nt withheld, positions 2172-2262]
G
[124 nt withheld, positions 2264-2387]
CCCATTCGCCATTCAGGCTGCGCAACTGTTGGGAAGGGCGATCGGTGCGGGCCTCTTCGCTATTACGCCA
GCTGCGCGCTCGCTCGCTCACTGAGGCCGCCCGGGCAAAGCCCGGGCGTCGGGCGACCTTTGGTCGCCCG
GCCTCAGTGAGCGAGCGAGCGCGCAGAGAGGGAGTGGCCAACTCCATCACTAGGGGTTCCTTGTAGTTAA
TGATTAACCCGCCATGCTACTTATCTACGTAGCCATGCTCTAGGAAGATCGTAGGTTCGATGAGGCCCTT
TCGTCTTCACTCGAGTTTACTCCCTATCAGTGATAGAGAACGTATGAAGAGTTTACTCCCTATCAGTGAT
AGAGAACGTATGCAGACTTTACTCCCTATCAGTGATAGAGAACGTATAAGGAGTTTACTCCCTATCAGTG
ATAGAGAACGTATGACCAGTTTACTCCCTATCAGTGATAGAGAACGTATCTACAGTTTACTCCCTATCAG
TGATAGAGAACGTATATCCAGTTTACTCCCTATCAGTGATAGAGAACGTATGTCGAGGTAGGCGTGTACG
GTGGGCGCCTATAAAAGCAGAGCTCGTTTAGTGAACCGTCAGATCGCCTGGAGCAATTCCACAACACTTT
TGTCTTATACTTGGATCCGGGCCCGCGGCCGATCCATGGCATCACAGGTCGTCTATGGGGAATGGGCATC
AACTCACACCGAGTGCTACAATATGTCCAGAATCGACTCCACCTTCGTCTCACTGCTGCAGCTGGTGTGG
GCCGTGGTCTCAGGCTGCCAGACAATCTTCATGATTAGCAGGGCTCCCAAGGTCCCTTGGGAGTCCGTGT
ACCTGCCCTTTGTCGAATCTATCACTTATGCACTGGCCAGTACTGGCAACGGAACCCTGCAGATGAGGGA
CGGCAGATTCTTTCCTTGGAGCCGAATGGCCTCCTGGCTGTGCACCTGTCCAATCATGCTGGGACAGATT
TCTAACATGGCTCTGGTGAAGTACAAAAGTATCCCACTGAATCCCATTGCACAGGCCGCTTCCATCATTA
GAGTGGTCATGGGAATCACCGCTACAATTTCTCCCGCAGAGTATATGAAGTGGCTGTTCTTTTTCTTTGG
GGCCACCTGCCTGGTGTTCGAGTACAGTGTGGTCTTCACAATCTTTCAAGTGGGGCTGTATGGCTTTGAA
TCTGTCGGGACACCTCTGGCACAGAAGGTGGTGGTGAGGATCAAGATGCTGCGCCTGATCTTCTTTATTG
CTTGGACTATGTTCCCAATCGTGTGGCTGATTTCACCCACCGGAGTCTGCGTGATCCACGAGAACGTGAG
CGCCATTCTGTACCTGCTGGCTGACGGCCTGTGCAAAAATACATATGGAGTGATCCTGTGGAGCACTGCC
TGGGGAGTGCTGGAAGGGAAGTGGGACCCCGCATGTCTGCCAGGGCAGGAGAAACCCGAAGCCGACGATC
CTTTTGGCCTGAATCACGAGAAGAATGCCCCTCCTAACGACGAAGTCAATATCAGAATGTTTGGAAGGGG
ACGTACGGCGGCCAAGAGCAGGATCACCAGCGAGGGCGAGTACATCCCCCTGGACCAGATCGACATCAAC
GTGGCGGTACCCGTGAGCAAGGGCGAGGAGCTGTTCACCGGGGTGGTGCCCATCCTGGTCGAGCTGGACG
GCGACGTAAACGGCCACAAGTTCAGCGTGTCCGGCGAGGGCGAGGGCGATGCCACCTACGGCAAGCTGAC
CCTGAAGTTCATCTGCACCACCGGCAAGCTGCCCGTGCCCTGGCCCACCCTCGTGACCACCCTGAGCTGG
GGCGTGCAGTGCTTCGCCCGCTACCCCGACCACATGAAGCAGCACGACTTCTTCAAGTCCGCCATGCCCG
AAGGCTACGTCCAGGAGCGCACCATCTTCTTCAAGGACGACGGCAACTACAAGACCCGCGCCGAGGTGAA
GTTCGAGGGCGACACCCTGGTGAACCGCATCGAGCTGAAGGGCATCGACTTCAAGGAGGACGGCAACATC
CTGGGGCACAAGCTGGAGTACAACGCCATCCACGGCAACGTCTATATCACCGCCGACAAGCAGAAGAACG
GCATCAAGGCCAACTTCGGCCTCAACTGCAACATCGAGGACGGCAGCGTGCAGCTCGCCGACCACTACCA
GCAGAACACCCCCATCGGCGACGGCCCCGTGCTGCTGCCCGACAACCACTACCTGAGCACCCAGTCCAAG
CTGAGCAAAGACCCCAACGAGAAGCGCGATCACATGGTCCTGCTGGAGTTCGTGACCGCCGCCGGGATCA
CTCTCGGCATGGACGAGCTGTATACCGGTGCAGCCCTGCAGGAGAAGAAGTCATGCAGCCAGCGCATGGC
CGAATTCCGGCAATACTGTTGGAACCCGGACACTGGGCAGATGCTGGGCCGCACCCCAGCCCGGTGGGTG
TGGATCAGCCTGTACTATGCAGCTTTCTACGTGGTCATGACTGGGCTCTTTGCCTTGTGCATCTATGTGC
TGATGCAGACCATTGATCCCTACACCCCCGACTACCAGGACCAGTTAAAGTCACCGGGGGTAACCTTGAG
ACCGGATGTGTATGGGGAAAGAGGGCTGCAGATTTCCTACAACATCTCTGAAAACAGCTCTAGACAGGCC
CAGATCACCGGACGTCCGGAGGGAGCTGTACAAGAGCTGATCAGCAGCGCCACCAGATCTCTGTTTGCCG
CCGGAGGCATCAACCCTTGGCCTAACCCCTACCACCACGAGGACATGGGCTGTGGAGGAATGACACCTAC
AGGCGAGTGCTTCAGCACCGAGTGGTGGTGTGACCCTTCTTACGGACTGAGCGACGCCGGATACGGATAT
TGCTTCGTGGAGGCCACAGGCGGCTACCTGGTCGTGGGAGTGGAGAAGAAGCAGGCTTGGCTGCACAGCA
GAGGCACACCAGGAGAAAAGATCGGCGCCCAGGTCTGCCAGTGGATTGCTTTCAGCATCGCCATCGCCCT
GCTGACATTCTACGGCTTCAGCGCTTGGAAGGCCACTTGCGGTTGGGAGGAGGTCTACGTCTGTTGCGTC
GAGGTGCTGTTCGTGACCCTGGAGATCTTCAAGGAGTTCAGCAGCCCCGCCACAGTGTACCTGTCTACCG
GCAACCACGCCTATTGCCTGCGCTACTTCGAGTGGCTGCTGTCTTGCCCCGTGATCCTGATCAAGCTGAG
CAACCTGAGCGGCCTGAAGAACGACTACAGCAAGCGGACCATGGGCCTGATCGTGTCTTGCGTGGGAATG
ATCGTGTTCGGCATGGCCGCAGGACTGGCTACCGATTGGCTCAAGTGGCTGCTGTATATCGTGTCTTGCA
TCTACGGCGGCTACATGTACTTCCAGGCCGCCAAGTGCTACGTGGAAGCCAACCACAGCGTGCCTAAAGG
CCATTGCCGCATGGTCGTGAAGCTGATGGCCTACGCTTACTTCGCCTCTTGGGGCAGCTACCCAATCCTC
TGGGCAGTGGGACCAGAAGGACTGCTGAAGCTGAGCCCTTACGCCAACAGCATCGGCCACAGCATCTGCG
ACATCATCGCCAAGGAGTTTTGGACCTTCCTGGCCCACCACCTGAGGATCAAGATCCACGAGCACATCCT
GATCCACGGCGACATCCGGAAGACCACCAAGATGGAGATCGGAGGCGAGGAGGTGGAAGTGGAAGAGTTC
GTGGAGGAGGAGGACGAGGACACAGTGCTCGAGCAGAGCCAGCCCATCCTGAACACCAAGGAGATGGCCC
CCCAGAGCAAGCCCCCCGAGGAGCTGGAGATGAGCAGCATGCCCAGCCCCGTGGCCCCCCTGCCCGCCCG
CACCGAGGGCGTGATCGACATGCGCAGCATGAGCAGCATCGACAGCTTCATCAGCTGCGCCACCGACTTC
CCCGAGGCCACCCGCTTCTGATCTAGAAAGCTTATCGATAATCAACCTCTGGATTACAAAATTTGTGAAA
GATTGACTGGTATTCTTAACTATGTTGCTCCTTTTACGCTATGTGGATACGCTGCTTTAATGCCTTTGTA
TCATGCTATTGCTTCCCGTATGGCTTTCATTTTCTCCTCCTTGTATAAATCCTGGTTGCTGTCTCTTTAT
GAGGAGTTGTGGCCCGTTGTCAGGCAACGTGGCGTGGTGTGCACTGTGTTTGCTGACGCAACCCCCACTG
GTTGGGGCATTGCCACCACCTGTCAGCTCCTTTCCGGGACTTTCGCTTTCCCCCTCCCTATTGCCACGGC
GGAACTCATCGCCGCCTGCCTTGCCCGCTGCTGGACAGGGGCTCGGCTGTTGGGCACTGACAATTCCGTG
GTGTTGTCGGGGAAATCATCGTCCTTTCCTTGGCTGCTCGCCTGTGTTGCCACCTGGATTCTGCGCGGGA
CGTCCTTCTGCTACGTCCCTTCGGCCCTCAATCCAGCGGACCTTCCTTCCCGCGGCCTGCTGCCGGCTCT
GCGGCCTCTTCCGCGTCTTCGCCTTCGCCCTCAGACGAGTCGGATCTCCCTTTGGGCCGCCTCCCCGCAT
CGATACCGTCGACCCGGGCGGCCGCTCATAAAGCTCGACTGTGCCTTCTAGTTGCCAGCCATCTGTTGTT
TGCCCCTCCCCCGTGCCTTCCTTGACCCTGGAAGGTGCCACTCCCACTGTCCTTTCCTAATAAAATGAGG
AAATTGCATCGCATTGTCTGAGTAGGTGTCATTCTATTCTGGGGGGTGGGGTGGGGCAGGACAGCAAGGG
GGAGGATTGGGAAGACAATAGCAGGCATGCTGGGGATGCGGTCCGGACTGTACAATTGCATTCATTTTAT
GTTTCAGGTTCAGGGGGAGATGTGGGAGGTTTTTTAAAGCAAGTAAAACCTCTACAAATGTGGTAAAATC
GATAAGGATCTTCCTAGAGCATGGCTACGTAGATAAGTAGCATGGCGGGTTAATCATTAACTACAAGGAA
CCCCTAGTGATGGAGTTGGCCACTCCCTCTCTGCGCGCTCGCTCGCTCACTGAGGCCGGGCGACCAAAGG
TCGCCCGACGCCCGGGCTTTGCCCGGGCGGCCTCAGTGAGCGAGCGAGCGCGCAGCTGCATTAATGAATC
GGCCAACGCGCGGGGAGAGGCGGTTTGCGTATTGGGCGCT
