>Addgene plasmid #192578 | TRE3GV-somBiPOLES-mCerulean | depositor partial sequence | sequence record 373143 | somBiPOLES-mCerulean insert
ATGGCATCACAGGTCGTCTATGGGGAATGGGCATCAACTCACACCGAGTGCTACAATATGTCCAGAATCG
ACTCCACCTTCGTCTCACTGCTGCAGCTGGTGTGGGCCGTGGTCTCAGGCTGCCAGACAATCTTCATGAT
TAGCAGGGCTCCCAAGGTCCCTTGGGAGTCCGTGTACCTGCCCTTTGTCGAATCTATCACTTATGCACTG
GCCAGTACTGGCAACGGAACCCTGCAGATGAGGGACGGCAGATTCTTTCCTTGGAGCCGAATGGCCTCCT
GGCTGTGCACCTGTCCAATCATGCTGGGACAGATTTCTAACATGGCTCTGGTGAAGTACAAAAGTATCCC
ACTGAATCCCATTGCACAGGCCGCTTCCATCATTAGAGTGGTCATGGGAATCACCGCTACAATTTCTCCC
GCAGAGTATATGAAGTGGCTGTTCTTTTTCTTTGGGGCCACCTGCCTGGTGTTCGAGTACAGTGTGGTCT
TCACAATCTTTCAAGTGGGGCTGTATGGCTTTGAATCTGTCGGGACACCTCTGGCACAGAAGGTGGTGGT
GAGGATCAAGATGCTGCGCCTGATCTTCTTTATTGCTTGGACTATGTTCCCAATCGTGTGGCTGATTTCA
CCCACCGGAGTCTGCGTGATCCACGAGAACGTGAGCGCCATTCTGTACCTGCTGGCTGACGGCCTGTGCA
AAAATACATATGGAGTGATCCTGTGGAGCACTGCCTGGGGAGTGCTGGAAGGGAAGTGGGACCCCGCATG
TCTGCCAGGGCAGGAGAAACCCGAAGCCGACGATCCTTTTGGCCTGAATCACGAGAAGAATGCCCCTCCT
AACGACGAAGTCAATATCAGAATGTTTGGAAGGGGACGTACGGCGGCCAAGAGCAGGATCACCAGCGAGG
GCGAGTACATCCCCCTGGACCAGATCGACATCAACGTGGCGGTACCCGTGAGCAAGGGCGAGGAGCTGTT
CACCGGGGTGGTGCCCATCCTGGTCGAGCTGGACGGCGACGTAAACGGCCACAAGTTCAGCGTGTCCGGC
GAGGGCGAGGGCGATGCCACCTACGGCAAGCTGACCCTGAAGTTCATCTGCACCACCGGCAAGCTGCCCG
TGCCCTGGCCCACCCTCGTGACCACCCTGAGCTGGGGCGTGCAGTGCTTCGCCCGCTACCCCGACCACAT
GAAGCAGCACGACTTCTTCAAGTCCGCCATGCCCGAAGGCTACGTCCAGGAGCGCACCATCTTCTTCAAG
GACGACGGCAACTACAAGACCCGCGCCGAGGTGAAGTTCGAGGGCGACACCCTGGTGAACCGCATCGAGC
TGAAGGGCATCGACTTCAAGGAGGACGGCAACATCCTGGGGCACAAGCTGGAGTACAACGCCATCCACGG
CAACGTCTATATCACCGCCGACAAGCAGAAGAACGGCATCAAGGCCAACTTCGGCCTCAACTGCAACATC
GAGGACGGCAGCGTGCAGCTCGCCGACCACTACCAGCAGAACACCCCCATCGGCGACGGCCCCGTGCTGC
TGCCCGACAACCACTACCTGAGCACCCAGTCCAAGCTGAGCAAAGACCCCAACGAGAAGCGCGATCACAT
GGTCCTGCTGGAGTTCGTGACCGCCGCCGGGATCACTCTCGGCATGGACGAGCTGTATACCGGTGCAGCC
CTGCAGGAGAAGAAGTCATGCAGCCAGCGCATGGCCGAATTCCGGCAATACTGTTGGAACCCGGACACTG
GGCAGATGCTGGGCCGCACCCCAGCCCGGTGGGTGTGGATCAGCCTGTACTATGCAGCTTTCTACGTGGT
CATGACTGGGCTCTTTGCCTTGTGCATCTATGTGCTGATGCAGACCATTGATCCCTACACCCCCGACTAC
CAGGACCAGTTAAAGTCACCGGGGGTAACCTTGAGACCGGATGTGTATGGGGAAAGAGGGCTGCAGATTT
CCTACAACATCTCTGAAAACAGCTCTAGACAGGCCCAGATCACCGGACGTCCGGAGGGAGCTGTACAAGA
GCTGATCAGCAGCGCCACCAGATCTCTGTTTGCCGCCGGAGGCATCAACCCTTGGCCTAACCCCTACCAC
CACGAGGACATGGGCTGTGGAGGAATGACACCTACAGGCGAGTGCTTCAGCACCGAGTGGTGGTGTGACC
CTTCTTACGGACTGAGCGACGCCGGATACGGATATTGCTTCGTGGAGGCCACAGGCGGCTACCTGGTCGT
GGGAGTGGAGAAGAAGCAGGCTTGGCTGCACAGCAGAGGCACACCAGGAGAAAAGATCGGCGCCCAGGTC
TGCCAGTGGATTGCTTTCAGCATCGCCATCGCCCTGCTGACATTCTACGGCTTCAGCGCCTGGAAGGCCA
CTTGCGGTTGGGAGGAGGTCTACGTCTGTTGCGTCGAGGTGCTGTTCGTGACCCTGGAGATCTTCAAGGA
GTTCAGCAGCCCCGCCACAGTGTACCTGTCTACCGGCAACCACGCCTATTGCCTGCGCTACTTCGAGTGG
CTGCTGTCTTGCCCCGTGATCCTGATCAAGCTGAGCAACCTGAGCGGCCTGAAGAACGACTACAGCAAGC
GGACCATGGGCCTGATCGTGTCTTGCGTGGGAATGATCGTGTTCGGCATGGCCGCAGGACTGGCTACCGA
TTGGCTCAAGTGGCTGCTGTATATCGTGTCTTGCATCTACGGCGGCTACATGTACTTCCAGGCCGCCAAG
TGCTACGTGGAAGCCAACCACAGCGTGCCTAAAGGCCATTGCCGCATGGTCGTGAAGCTGATGGCCTACG
CTTACTTCGCCTCTTGGGGCAGCTACCCAATCCTCTGGGCAGTGGGACCAGAAGGACTGCTGAAGCTGAG
CCCTTACGCCAACAGCATCGGCCACAGCATCTGCGACATCATCGCCAAGGAGTTTTGGACCTTCCTGGCC
CACCACCTGAGGATCAAGATCCACGAGCACATCCTGATCCACGGCGACATCCGGAAGACCACCAAGATGG
AGATCGGAGGCGAGGAGGTGGAAGTGGAAGAGTTCGTGGAGGAGGAGGACGAGGACACAGTGCTCGAGCA
GAGCCAGCCCATCCTGAACACCAAGGAGATGGCCCCCCAGAGCAAGCCCCCCGAGGAGCTGGAGATGAGC
AGCATGCCCAGCCCCGTGGCCCCCCTGCCCGCCCGCACCGAGGGCGTGATCGACATGCGCAGCATGAGCA
GCATCGACAGCTTCATCAGCTGCGCCACCGACTTCCCCGAGGCCACCCGCTTCTGA
